Addgene plasmid #48985: pBEG R2-iHygro-L3 #BGV206
Purpose: Supplies the selection marker (hygromycin resistance) and IRES with flanked by AttR2 and AttL3 sites for Gateway cloning recombination reaction. (This corresponds to a module 3 plasmid).
Depositing lab: David Dankort. Depositing organization: McGill University. Publication: A modular lentiviral and retroviral construction system to rapidly generate vectors for gene expression and gene knockdown in vitro and in vivo. Geiling B, Vandal G, Posner AR, de Bruyns A, Dutchak KL, Garnett S, Dankort D. PLoS One. 2013 Oct 11;8(10):e76279. doi: 10.1371/journal.pone.0076279. PubMed 24146852.
Backbone
  Vector backbone: pBEG R2+xL3 (Addgene plasmid 48952)
  Backbone manufacturer: Dankort Lab
  Total vector size (bp): 3916
  Vector type: Gateway cloning vector
  Selectable markers: Hygromycin
Growth in bacteria
  Bacterial resistance: Kanamycin, 50 μg/mL
  Growth temperature: 37°C
  Growth strain: DH5alpha
  Copy number: Unknown
Gene/Insert
  Gene/Insert name: hygromycin phosphotransferase (alt name: hygromycin resistance)
  Promoter: na
  Tag / fusion protein: IRES (weak) (N terminal on insert)
  Cloning method: Restriction Enzyme; 5′ cloning site unknown (unknown if destroyed); 3′ cloning site unknown (unknown if destroyed)
  Sequencing primers: 5′ M13-F20; 3′ M13 R
Terms and licenses: Academic/Nonprofit Terms; Industry Terms: Not Available to Industry
How to cite: pBEG R2-iHygro-L3 #BGV206 was a gift from David Dankort (Addgene plasmid # 48985 ; http://n2t.net/addgene:48985 ; RRID:Addgene_48985)
