[The description below was written by a language model from this plasmid's Addgene catalogue record.]
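Description:
pBEG R2-iHygro-L3 is a Gateway entry-type cloning plasmid of about 3.9 kb, built on the pBEG R2+xL3 backbone, that serves as a "module 3" donor in a modular system for assembling lentiviral and retroviral expression and knockdown vectors. It is propagated in standard E. coli cloning strains under kanamycin selection. The record does not state the origin of replication or copy number, and no feature table is provided, so details of the backbone beyond the resistance marker cannot be given.

The payload is an internal ribosome entry site (described in the record as a weak IRES) placed directly upstream of the hygromycin phosphotransferase coding sequence, and the whole cassette is flanked by attR2 and attL3 recombination sites. No promoter is included in this module. Instead, the IRES allows cap-independent translation of the hygromycin resistance gene as the downstream cistron of a transcript driven by a promoter supplied from another module or from the destination vector. In a multisite Gateway recombination reaction, the attR2 and attL3 sites pair with compatible sites on neighbouring modules and on the viral destination backbone, fixing the position and orientation of the cassette at the third slot of the assembled construct. The resulting vector links expression of the upstream gene of interest to hygromycin resistance, so transduced mammalian cells can be selected with hygromycin. The exact restriction sites used to insert the cassette into the backbone are not recorded.
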