>Addgene plasmid #48985 | pBEG R2-iHygro-L3 #BGV206 | depositor partial sequence | sequence record 71726 | Full sequence
CCAATACGCAAACCGCCTCTCCCCGCGCGTTGGCCGATTCATTAATGCAGCTGGCACGACAGGTTTCCCG
ACTGGAAAGCGGGCAGTGAGCGCAACGCAATTAATGTGAGTTAGCTCACTCATTAGGCACCCCAGGCTTT
ACACTTTATGCTTCCGCGGCTCGTATGTTGTGTGGAATTGTGAGCGGATAACAATTTCACACAGGAAACA
GCTATGACCATGATTACGCCACTAGCAGATCTGCCGGCCATAGTGACTGGATATGTTGTGTTTTACAGTA
TTATGTAGTCTGTTTTTTATGCAAAATCTAATTTAATATATTGATATTTATATCATTTTACGTTTCTCGT
TCAGCTTTCTTGTACAAAGTGGTGCTAGCGCGGCCGCCCCCCCTCTCCCTCCCCCCCCCCTAACGTTACT
GGCCGAAGCCGCTTGGAATAAGGCCGGTGTGCGTTTGTCTATATGTTATTTTCCACCATATTGCCGTCTT
TTGGCAATGTGAGGGCCCGGAAACCTGGCCCTGTCTTCTTGACGAGCATTCCTAGGGGTCTTTCCCCTCT
CGCCAAAGGAATGCAAGGTCTGTTGAATGTCGTGAAGGAAGCAGTTCCTCTGGAAGCTTCTTGAAGACAA
ACAACGTCTGTAGCGACCCTTTGCAGGCAGCGGAACCCCCCACCTGGCGACAGGTGCCTCTGCGGCCAAA
AGCCACGTGTATAAGATACACCTGCAAAGGCGGCACAACCCCAGTGCCACGTTGTGAGTTGGATAGTTGT
GGAAAGAGTCAAATGGCTCTCCTCAAGCGTATTCAACAAGGGGCTGAAGGATGCCCAGAAGGTACCCCAT
TGTATGGGATCTGATCTGGGGCCTCGGTGCACATGCTTTACATGTGTTTAGTCGAGGTTAAAAAACGTCT
AGGCCCCCCGAACCACGGGGACGTGGTTTTCCTTTGAAAAACACGATGATAAGCTTATGAAAAAGCCTGA
ACTCACCGCGACGTCTGTCGAGAAGTTTCTGATCGAAAAGTTCGACAGCGTCTCCGACCTGATGCAGCTC
TCGGAGGGCGAAGAATCTCGTGCTTTCAGCTTCGATGTAGGAGGGCGTGGATATGTCCTGCGGGTAAATA
GCTGCGCCGATGGTTTCTACAAAGATCGTTATGTTTATCGGCACTTTGCATCGGCCGCGCTCCCGATTCC
GGAAGTGCTTGACATTGGGGAATTTAGCGAGAGCCTGACCTATTGCATCTCCCGCCGTGCACAGGGTGTC
ACGTTGCAAGACCTGCCTGAAACCGAACTGCCCGCTGTTCTGCAGCCGGTCGCGGAGGCCATGGATGCGA
TCGCTGCGGCCGATCTTAGCCAGACGAGCGGGTTCGGCCCATTCGGACCGCAAGGAATCGGTCAATACAC
TACATGGCGTGATTTCATATGCGCGATTGCTGATCCCCATGTGTATCACTGGCAAACTGTGATGGACGAC
ACCGTCAGTGCGTCCGTCGCGCAGGCTCTCGATGAGCTGATGCTTTGGGCCGAGGACTGCCCCGAAGTCC
GGCACCTCGTGCACGCGGATTTCGGCTCCAACAATGTCCTGACGGACAATGGCCGCATAACAGCGGTCAT
TGACTGGAGCGAGGCGATGTTCGGGGATTCCCAATACGAGGTCGCCAACATCTTCTTCTGGAGGCCGTGG
TTGGCTTGTATGGAGCAGCAGACGCGCTACTTCGAGCGGAGGCATCCGGAGCTTGCAGGATCGCCGCGGC
TCCGGGCGTATATGCTCCGCATTGGTCTTGACCAACTCTATCAGAGCTTGGTTGACGGCAATTTCGATGA
TGCAGCTTGGGCGCAGGGTCGATGCGACGCAATCGTCCGATCCGGAGCCGGGACTGTCGGGCGTACACAA
ATCGCCCGCAGAAGCGCGGCCGTCTGGACCGATGGCTGTGTAGAAGTACTCGCCGATAGTGGAAACCGAC
GCCCCAGCACTCGTCCGAGGGCAAAGGAATGAGGATCTCCTAGGCTCGAGTTAAGGGTGGGCGCGCCCCC
GGGCAACTTTATTATACAAAGTTGGCATTATAAAAAAGCATTGCTCATCAATTTGTTGCAACGAACAGGT
CACTATCAGTCAAAATAAAATCATTATTTACTAGTGTTAACTTCGATCCCCAATTCGCCCTATAGTGAGT
CGTATTACAATTCACTGGCCGTCGTTTTACAACGTCGTGACTGGGAAAACCCTGGCGTTACCCAACTTAA
TCGCCTTGCAGCACATCCCCCTTTCGCCAGCTGGCGTAATAGCGAAGAGGCCCGCACCGATCGCCCTTCC
CAACAGTTGCGCAGCCTGAATGGCGAATGAGCTTGCGCCGTCCCGTCAAGTCAGCGTAATGCTCTGCCAG
TGTTACAACCAATTAACCAATTCTGATTAGAAAAACTCATCGAGCATCAAATGAAACTGCAATTTATTCA
TATCAGGATTATCAATACCATATTTTTGAAAAAGCCGTTTCTGTAATGAAGGAGAAAACTCACCGAGGCA
GTTCCATAGGATGGCAAGATCCTGGTATCGGTCTGCGATTCCGACTCGTCCAACATCAATACAACCTATT
AATTTCCCCTCGTCAAAAATAAGGTTATCAAGTGAGAAATCACCATGAGTGACGACTGAATCCGGTGAGA
ATGGCAAAAGGTTATGCATTTCTTTCCAGACTTGTTCAACAGGCCAGCCATTACGCTCGTCATCAAAATC
ACTCGCATCAACCAAACCGTTATTCATTCGTGATTGCGCCTGAGCGAGACGAAATACGCGATCGCTGTTA
AAAGGACAATTACAAACAGGAATCGAATGCAACCGGCGCAGGAACACTGCCAGCGCATCAACAATATTTT
CACCTGAATCAGGATATTCTTCTAATACCTGGAATGCTGTTTTCCCAGGGATCGCAGTGGTGAGTAACCA
TGCATCATCAGGAGTACGGATAAAATGCTTGATGGTCGGAAGAGGCATAAATTCCGTCAGCCAGTTTAGT
CTGACCATCTCATCTGTAACATCATTGGCAACGCTACCTTTGCCATGTTTCAGAAACAACTCTGGCGCAT
CGGGCTTCCCATACAATCAATAGATTGTCGCACCTGATTGCCCGACATTATCGCGAGCCCATTTATACCC
ATATAAATCAGCATCCATGTTGGAATTTAATCGCGGCCTCGACGAGCAAGACGTTTCCCGTTGAATATGG
CTCATAACACCCCTTGTATTACTGTTTATGTAAGCAGACAGTTTTATTGTTCATGATGATATATTTTTAT
CTTGTGCAATGTAACATCAGAGATTTTGAGACACTCGACAAGATGATCTTCTTGAGATCGTTTTGGTCTG
CGCGTAATCTCTTGCTCTGAAAACGAAAAAACCGCCTTGCAGGGCGGTTTTTCGAAGGTTCTCTGAGCTA
CCAACTCTTTGAACCGAGGTAACTGGCTTGGAGGAGCGCAGTCACCAAAACTTGTCCTTTCAGTTTAGCC
TTAACCGGCGCATGACTTCAAGACTAACTCCTCTAAATCAATTACCAGTGGCTGCTGCCAGTGGTGCTTT
TGCATGTCTTTCCGGGTTGGACTCAAGACGATAGTTACCGGATAAGGCGCAGCGGTCGGACTGAACGGGG
GGTTCGTGCATACAGTCCAGCTTGGAGCGAACTGCCTACCCGGAACTGAGTGTCAGGCGTGGAATGAGAC
AAACGCGGCCATAACAGCGGAATGACACCGGTAAACCGAAAGGCAGGAACAGGAGAGCGCACGAGGGAGC
CGCCAGGGGAAACGCCTGGTATCTTTATAGTCCTGTCGGGTTTCGCCACCACTGATTTGAGCGTCAGATT
TCGTGATGCTTGTCAGGGGGGCGGAGCCTATGGAAAAACGGCTTTGCCGCGGCCCTCTCACTTCCCTCGC
GAAAGCT
