>Addgene plasmid #48985 | pBEG R2-iHygro-L3 #BGV206 | addgene partial sequence | sequence record 72845 | M13pUC-Fwd 5'-CCCAGTCACGACGTTGTAAAACG-3'
CTATAGGGCGAATTGGGGATCGAAGTTAACACTAGTAAATAATGATTTTATTTTGACTGATAGTGACCTG
TTCGTTGCAACAAATTGATGAGCAATGCTTTTTTATAATGCCAACTTTGTATAATAAAGTTGCCCGGGGG
CGCGCCCACCCTTAACTCGAGCCTAGGAGATCCTCATTCCTTTGCCCTCGGACGAGTGCTGGGGCGTCGG
TTTCCACTATCGGCGAGTACTTCTACACAGCCATCGGTCCAGACGGCCGCGCTTCTGCGGGCGATTTGTG
TACGCCCGACAGTCCCGGCTCCGGATCGGACGATTGCGTCGCATCGACCCTGCGCCCAAGCTGCATCATC
GAAATTGCCGTCAACCAAGCTCTGATAGAGTTGGTCAAGACCAATGCGGAGCATATACGCCCGGAGCCGC
GGCGATCCTGCAAGCTCCGGATGCCTCCGCTCGAAGTAGCGCGTCTGCTGCTCCATACAAGCCAACCACG
GCCTCCAGAAGAAGATGTTGGCGACCTCGTATTGGGAATCCCCGAACATCGCCTCGCTCCAGTCAATGAC
CGCTGTTATGCGGCCATTGTCCGTCAGGACATTGTTGGAGCCGAAATCCGCGTGCACGAGGTGCCGGACT
TCGGGGCAGTCCTCGGCCCAAAGCATCAGCTCATCGAGAGCCTGCGCGACGGACGCACTGACGGTGTCGT
CCATCACAGTTTGCCAGTGATACACATGGGGATCAGCAATCGCGCATATGAAATCACGCCATGTAGTGTA
TTGACCGATTCCTTGCGGTCCGAATGGGCCGAACCCGCTCGTCTGGCTAAGATCGGCCGCAGCGATCGCA
TCCATGGCCTCCGCGACCGGCTGCAGAACAGCGGGCAGTTCGGTTTCAGGCAGGTCTTGCAACGTGACAC
CCTGTGCACGGCGGGAGATGCAATAGGTCAGGCTCTCGCTAAATTCCCCAATGTCAAGCACTTCCGGAAT
CGGGA
