>Addgene plasmid #48985 | pBEG R2-iHygro-L3 #BGV206 | addgene partial sequence | sequence record 80587 | pBR322ori-F 5'-GGGAAACGCCTGGTATCTTT-3'
ATTTGAGCGTCAGATTTCGTGATGCTTGTCAGGGGGGCGGAGCCTATGGAAAAACGGCTTTGCCGCGGCC
CTCTCACTTCCCTCGCGAAAGCTCCAATACGCAAACCGCCTCTCCCCGCGCGTTGGCCGATTCATTAATG
CAGCTGGCACGACAGGTTTCCCGACTGGAAAGCGGGCAGTGAGCGCAACGCAATTAATGTGAGTTAGCTC
ACTCATTAGGCACCCCAGGCTTTACACTTTATGCTTCCGCGGCTCGTATGTTGTGTGGAATTGTGAGCGG
ATAACAATTTCACACAGGAAACAGCTATGACCATGATTACGCCACTAGCAGATCTGCCGGCCATAGTGAC
TGGATATGTTGTGTTTTACAGTATTATGTAGTCTGTTTTTTATGCAAAATCTAATTTAATATATTGATAT
TTATATCATTTTACGTTTCTCGTTCAGCTTTCTTGTACAAAGTGGTGCTAGCGCGGCCGCCCCCTTCACC
TTGGATCCGCCGGCGAATTC
